Addgene plasmid #45421: pBbA5k-EPL61
Depositing lab: Aindrila Mukhopadhyay. Depositing organization: Lawrence Berkeley National Laboratory. Publication: Engineering microbial biofuel tolerance and export using efflux pumps. Dunlop MJ, Dossani ZY, Szmidt HL, Chu HC, Lee TS, Keasling JD, Hadi MZ, Mukhopadhyay A. Mol Syst Biol. 2011 May 10;7:487. doi: 10.1038/msb.2011.21. PubMed 21556065.
Backbone
  Vector backbone: pBbA5k
  Vector type: Synthetic Biology
Growth in bacteria
  Bacterial resistance: Kanamycin, 50 μg/mL
  Growth temperature: 37°C
  Growth strain: DH1 with AcrAB knocked out
  Copy number: Low Copy
Gene/Insert
  Gene/Insert name: PSPPH_2907
  Species: Synthetic
  Insert size (bp): 4338
  Promoter: LacUV5
  Tag / fusion protein: His (C terminal on insert)
  Cloning method: Ligation Independent Cloning
  Sequencing primers: 5′ CAA AAG ATC TTT TAA GAA GGA GAT ATA CAT ATG AGT GGT TTG AGC GAT TGG CG; 3′ CAG TGG TGA TGG TGA TGA TGT TGT TTC TCG GGC AGG TGT TTA TCG
Resource information
  A portion of this plasmid was derived from a plasmid made by: ATCC BAA-978D
Terms and licenses: Academic/Nonprofit Terms; Industry Terms: Not Available to Industry
Depositor comments: Please note that this plasmid may require a unique bacterial strain, so make sure to confirm that you can also obtain the appropriate growth strain. Please contact us or contact our distributors if you have any questions.
How to cite: pBbA5k-EPL61 was a gift from Aindrila Mukhopadhyay (Addgene plasmid # 45421 ; http://n2t.net/addgene:45421 ; RRID:Addgene_45421)
