[The description below was written by a language model from this plasmid's Addgene catalogue record and pLannotate feature annotations shown in this document.]
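Description:
pBbA5k-EPL61 is a bacterial expression plasmid built on pBbA5k, a modular synthetic-biology backbone for E. coli. It replicates from the p15A origin, which the catalogue lists as low copy and which is compatible with ColE1-type plasmids. Selection is with kanamycin through the neo/nptII aminoglycoside phosphotransferase gene, which is followed by a lambda t0 terminator. The full depositor sequence is about 8 kb. The backbone also carries lacI under its own promoter, so it supplies the repressor needed to control the expression cassette.

The payload is a roughly 4.3 kb insert recorded as PSPPH_2907, with a C-terminal His tag, introduced by ligation-independent cloning. The record lists its species as synthetic and notes that part of the plasmid derives from a genomic DNA stock obtained from a culture collection. Transcription runs from a lacUV5 promoter with an adjacent lac operator, so expression is IPTG-inducible, and it ends at tandem rrnB T1 and T7Te terminators. Automated annotation matches about 3.1 kb of the insert to MexB, the inner-membrane proton-antiporter subunit of a Pseudomonas aeruginosa efflux system. This suggests the insert encodes a homologous efflux pump component. The region upstream of that match, over 1 kb, has no meaningful annotation, and the record does not say what else the insert encodes. Short hits to HSF1, TcR, tnpA and RSF ori are fragments, probably backbone remnants or spurious matches.

The plasmid comes from work on engineering microbial biofuel tolerance and export with heterologous efflux pumps. It is maintained in an E. coli DH1 strain lacking the native AcrAB pump, a background in which the activity of the introduced pump can be assessed.
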