Features (pLannotate 1.2.2; 15 found; start..end, strand, type, name):
   1041..1058    -  CDS            HSF1 (fragment): C-terminal activation domain from the human heat shock transcription factor HSF1
   1195..4302    +  CDS            mexB: MEXB_PSEAE - Experimental evidence at protein level: Swiss-Prot protein existence level 1. The ability to export antibiotics and solvents is dramatically decreased in the presence of the proton conductor carbonyl cyanide m-chlorophenylhydrazone (CCCP), showing that an energized inner membrane is required for efflux. It is thought that the MexB subunit is a proton antiporter. From Pseudomonas aeruginosa (strain ATCC 15692 / DSM 22644 / CIP 104116 / JCM 14847 / LMG 12228 / 1C / PRS 101 / PAO1).
   4389..4460    +  terminator     rrnB T1 terminator: transcription terminator T1 from the E. coli rrnB gene
   4476..4503    +  terminator     T7Te terminator: phage T7 early transcription terminator
   4522..4577    -  rep_origin     RSF ori (fragment): Plasmids containing the RSF 1030 origin of replication can be propagated in E. coli cells that contain additional plasmids with compatible origins.
   4665..5210    -  rep_origin     p15A ori: Plasmids containing the medium-copy-number p15A origin of replication can be propagated in E. coli cells that contain a second plasmid with the ColE1 origin.
   5324..5418    -  terminator     lambda t0 terminator: transcription terminator from phage lambda
   5452..6243    -  CDS            neo: KKA2_KLEPN - Also known as kan, nptII. Experimental evidence at protein level: Swiss-Prot protein existence level 1. Resistance to kanamycin, neomycin, paromomycin, ribostamycin, butirosin and gentamicin B. From Klebsiella pneumoniae.
   6275..6379    -  CDS            tnpA (fragment): TN5P_ECOLX - Also known as tnp. Experimental evidence at protein level: Swiss-Prot protein existence level 1. Mediates transposition of transposon Tn5 by a 'cut and paste' mechanism. First, the monomeric transposase binds the 19 bp inverted DNA repeats flanking the transposon. Then, dimerization of the DNA- bound transposase creates a synaptic DNA complex. After nicking of the first DNA strand, excision of the transposon proceeds through a series of intermediates. The transposase then mediates the insertion of the transposon at a new site by strand transfer. The activity of the wild- type tran
   6394..6415    -  protein_bind   CAP binding site: CAP binding activates transcription in the presence of cAMP. E. coli catabolite activator protein
   6428..7510    -  CDS            lacI: lac repressor; lacI; The lac repressor binds to the lac operator to inhibit transcription in E. coli. This inhibition can be relieved by adding lactose or isopropyl-β-D-thiogalactopyranoside (IPTG).
   7511..7588    -  promoter       lacI promoter: lacI
   7596..7875    -  CDS            TcR (fragment): tetracycline efflux protein; tet; confers resistance to tetracycline
   7899..7929    +  promoter       lac UV5 promoter: E. coli lac promoter with an "up" mutation
   7937..7953    +  protein_bind   lac operator: The lac repressor binds to the lac operator to inhibit transcription in E. coli. This inhibition can be relieved by adding lactose or isopropyl-β-D-thiogalactopyranoside (IPTG). lac repressor encoded by lacI
>Addgene plasmid #45421 | pBbA5k-EPL61 | depositor full sequence | sequence record 64020 | pBbA5k-EPL61 sequence 7993 bps
ATGAGTGGTTTGAGCGATTGGCGTGTCATGCCTGCGGTAGCGCTGCTGGCAGTTTTGGGTCTGGCCGGGT
GCGAGCAGAAACAGCAGCAGGATCACGCTGCATCGACAGCGCCCAAAGAGGTGGAGGCCATTGCGGTCAA
AGCCGAATCGTTCACGGTCGTTGATGAACTGCCCGGCCGTATCGAACCGGTCCGTGTGGCGCAGGTACGC
GCCCGGGTGGCCGGTATCGTGCTCACGCGCAACTTCGAGGAAGGTGCCGATGTGAAAGCGGGCGCGGTGC
TGTTCCAGATCGACCCGGCACCGTTCAAGGCCGCGCTGTCCAAAGCTCAGGGCGACCTGGCCCGCACAGA
AGCCACACTGTTCGAAACTCAGGCTACGGTCAAACGCTACGATTCGCTGGTCGAAATCGAAGCGGTCAGC
CGCCAGACCTTCGACACCGCCCGCTCTGCGCTGCAAAACGCCATCGCCGCTAAAAAGTCGGCTCAGGCAG
ATGTCGAAACGGCCCGACTGAACCTGGGATACGCCACAGTCAAGGCACCGATTTCAGGGCGCATCGGCCG
CGAGATGGTCACTGAAGGCGCGCTGGTCGGTCAGGGCGAAACCACCCTGCTGGCAACCATCCAGCAACTC
GACCCGGTCTACGCCGACTTCACCCAGCCGGTTGCCGACGCCTTGCAAATGCGCGAGGCCATTCAGGAAG
GTCGCCTGCCCAAGGGTGGCGAAGACGCGCTGTCGCTGAGCGTCGACGGTACTGACTATCAAAGCACTGG
CACCCTGTTGTTTACCGACGTTGCAGTAGACCGGACCACCGGCCAGGTTTCGTTACGCGCCCGCTTCGCC
AACCCCAAAGGCGTGTTGCTGCCGGGCATGTATGTGCGGGTGCGCACACCGCAGCGGGTCGATGCCAATG
CCATCCTCGTCCCGCAACGTGCCGTTCAGCGCTCCAGTGATGGCGCAGCCCGCGTACTTGTGGTTGGCCA
GGACGGTACGGTCGAAGCGCGTCCGGTCAAAACCGGCGCAATGCAGGATTCGCGCTGGCAGGTCACCGAG
GGGCTGAAGGCAGGTGAACAGATTGTCGTCGGCAACATGACCGGGCTCAATTCCGGTGACAAGGTCGTCG
CCAAATTGCCCTCCGCCCAGCCGCAATCCAAGTCGCAATAAAGCCGCCTTCAGCGCGATCGAGGATCACC
GTTCATGTCTCTGTTCTTTATCAAGCGACCCAACTTTGCCTGGGTGCTGGCCCTGTTCATTCTGCTGGCA
GGCTTGATGGCCCTGCCCTCCTTGCCAGTGGCGCAGTACCCTGATGTGGCACCGCCGCAGATCACCATTA
CCGCTACTTACCCCGGCGCATCCGCGAAAGTGCTGGTCGACTCGGTGACCAGCGTCATCGAGGAAGAGCT
GAACGGTGCCAAGGGCATGCTGTATTACGAATCGACCAGCAACTCGACCGGCAGCGCCGAAATCAACGTG
ACATTCGTACCGGGCACGAACCCGGACATGGCACAGGTTGAAGTTCAGAACCGTATCAAGAAGGCTGAAG
CGCGCCTGCCGCAGACGGTGCTCAGCCAGGGCCTGCAAGTCGAACAGGCCAGCTCCGGCTTCCTGTTGAT
CTTTACCCTGAACTACAAGGACGGCTCGGCCACCAAGGATACGGTCGCGCTGGCCGACTACGCGGCCCGC
AACGTCAATAACGAAATCAGTCGGGTGAACGGTGTCGGCAGGTTGCAGTTTTTCGCCGCCGAAGCCGCAA
TGCGGGTCTGGATCGACCCGCAGAAGCTGGTGGGCTATGGGCTGTCCATCGACGACGTGAATGCGGCCAT
TCGTGCGCAGAACGTGCAGGTTCCCGCAGGCAGCTTCGGCAGCAGCCCGGGCTCATCACTGCAGGAATTG
ACCGCAACACTGGCGGTCAAGGGCACGCTGGACAACCCGGAGGAGTTCGGCCGCATCGTATTGCATGCCA
ACGAAGACGGCTCCACGGTGCATTTGTCCGATGTGGCACGCGTGGCCATCGGCAGTCAGGATTACAGTTT
TGAATCGCGCCTGAACGGGCAACGTGCAGTGGCTGGTGCCGTGCAACTGTCGCCAGGTGCCAATGCGATC
CAGACTGCCCGGGCAGTCAATCAGCGCCTCACCGAGCTGTCGGTCAATTTCCCGGAAGGCGTCGAGTTTT
CGATACCGTACGACACCTCGCGCTTCGTCGACGTGGCCATCGACAAGGTGATCTACACCCTGATCGAGGC
CATGGTGCTGGTGTTTCTGGTGATGTTTCTGTTTCTGCAGAACATTCGCTACACGCTTATCCCGACCATC
GTGGTGCCGGTGTGCCTGGCCGGGACCCTGGCGATCATGTACCTGATGGGCTTCTCGGTGAACATGATGA
CCATGTTCGGCATGGTGCTGGCCATCGGCATTCTGGTCGACGACGCCATTGTGGTGGTGGAAAACGTCGA
GCGGATCATGGCCGAAGAAGGCCTTTCTCCGGCAGCCGCAACAGTCAAGGCGATGCAGCAGGTCTCCGGC
GCGATTTTCGGTATCACGCTGGTACTGGCCGCAGTGTTTCTGCCGCTGGCGTTCATGGGGGGTTCGGTCG
GGGTCATCTACCAGCAGTTCTCGCTGTCGCTGGCCGTGTCGATTCTGTTCTCGGGTTTCCTGGCCCTGAC
CTTTACCCCGGCACTGTGTGCCACGTTGCTCAAGCCGATTCCGGCCGGGCACAGTGAGAAGCGCGGGTTC
TTCGGCGGCTTCAATCGGCTGTTCGGTAGATTCACCGACCGTTACGAGCGGGTCAGTTCCAGCATGATCA
AACGCGCTGGCCGCTACATGCTGTTGTACGTCGGTATCGTCGGTCTGCTGGGTTTTTTCTACCTGCGTCT
GCCGGAATCCTTTGTGCCCGTGGAAGATCAGGGCTACCTGATCATCGACGTGCAACTGCCGCCCGGCGCG
ACCCGGTCGCGTACCGACCTCACCGCGCAATTGCTCGAGAACTACATGTTGTCCCGCGAAGCCACAGGTG
CGGTGACCATGCTGCTGGGCTTCAGCTTCTCGGGCATGGGTGAAAACGCCGGTCTTGCGTTCCCGACCCT
GAAGGACTGGTCGGAGCGCGGCAAGGGCCAGTCGGCAGCTGAAGAAGCGGCGGCGTTCAACCAGCATTTT
TCCGGGCTCGCCGACGGTACGGTGATGGCGGTGACGCCTCCGCCCATTGACGGCCTGGGCACCTCGGGCG
GCTTCTCGCTGCGCCTGCAGGACCGTGCAGGCCTGGGCCGCGAAGCCCTGCTGGCGGCACGCGACAAGCT
GCTCGGCGAGGCCAACGGCAACCCGAAGATTCTCTACGCGATGATGGAAGGTCTGGCCGAAGCGCCGCAA
TTGCGCCTGAATATCGACCGCGAAAAAGCCCGTGCGCTTGGCGTGAGTTTCGAATCGATCAGCAATGCGC
TGTCCACCGCCTTCGGCTCCTCGGTGATCAGCGATTTCGCCAATGCCGGACGTCAGCAGCGTGTGGTCGT
GCAGGCAGAACAAAGTTCGCGAATGACTCCGGAAAGCGTACTCAAGCTCTACGTGCCCAACAGCAGCGGC
ACGCTGGTGCCGCTGGGCGCATTCGTTTCGACGCAATGGGAACAAGGCCCGGTGCAGATCGCCCGCTACA
ACGGCTACCCCGCGTTCAGGATTTCCGGCGATGCAGCACCGGGTGTGAGTACAGGTGAAGCGATGGCGGA
AATCGAACGGATCGTTTCCGAGCTGCCGCAAGGCATCGGCTATGAATGGACCGGCCTCTCCTATCAGGAA
AGAGTCGCCAGCGGCCAGGCAGCCAGCCTGTTCGGCCTGGCGCTGCTGGTGGTGTTCCTGCTGCTGGTTG
CGCTGTATGAAAGCTGGGCGATTCCGCTGGTGGTCATGCTGATCGTACCCGTCGGTGCGCTGGGCTCCGT
GCTGGCAGTGACTGCGGTCGGCATGCCTAACGATGTGTATTTCAAGGTCGGGTTGATCACCATCATCGGG
CTGGCAGCAAAAAACGCGATTCTCATCGTCGAATTCGCCAAGGAGCTGTGGGATCAAGGCCATTCGCTGC
GTGACGCGGCACTTCAGGCTGCGCGACTGCGCTTGCGGCCGATTGTCATGACATCGCTGGCCTTCATCCT
TGGCGTCGTGCCCCTCACGCTGGCGACCGGCGCAGGCGCTGCGAGCCAGCGCGCGATCGGCACCGGCGTC
ATAGGCGGCATGCTCAGCGCTACACTGCTGGGCGTGATTCTGGTGCCGATATTTTTTGTCTGGGTGCTGT
CAGTGTTGCGCCGTAAGCCGCATGTACAGCAGGTTGATGACGATAAACACCTGCCCGAGAAACAACATCA
TCACCATCACCACTGAGGATCCAAACTCGAGTAAGGATCTCCAGGCATCAAATAAAACGAAAGGCTCAGT
CGAAAGACTGGGCCTTTCGTTTTATCTGTTGTTTGTCGGTGAACGCTCTCTACTAGAGTCACACTGGCTC
ACCTTCGGGTGGGCCTTTCTGCGTTTATACCTAGGGATATATTCCGCTTCCTCGCTCACTGACTCGCTAC
GCTCGGTCGTTCGACTGCGGCGAGCGGAAATGGCTTACGAACGGGGCGGAGATTTCCTGGAAGATGCCAG
GAAGATACTTAACAGGGAAGTGAGAGGGCCGCGGCAAAGCCGTTTTTCCATAGGCTCCGCCCCCCTGACA
AGCATCACGAAATCTGACGCTCAAATCAGTGGTGGCGAAACCCGACAGGACTATAAAGATACCAGGCGTT
TCCCCCTGGCGGCTCCCTCGTGCGCTCTCCTGTTCCTGCCTTTCGGTTTACCGGTGTCATTCCGCTGTTA
TGGCCGCGTTTGTCTCATTCCACGCCTGACACTCAGTTCCGGGTAGGCAGTTCGCTCCAAGCTGGACTGT
ATGCACGAACCCCCCGTTCAGTCCGACCGCTGCGCCTTATCCGGTAACTATCGTCTTGAGTCCAACCCGG
AAAGACATGCAAAAGCACCACTGGCAGCAGCCACTGGTAATTGATTTAGAGGAGTTAGTCTTGAAGTCAT
GCGCCGGTTAAGGCTAAACTGAAAGGACAAGTTTTGGTGACTGCGCTCCTCCAAGCCAGTTACCTCGGTT
CAAAGAGTTGGTAGCTCAGAGAACCTTCGAAAAACCGCCCTGCAAGGCGGTTTTTTCGTTTTCAGAGCAA
GAGATTACGCGCAGACCAAAACGATCTCAAGAAGATCATCTTATTAATCAGATAAAATATTTCTAGATTT
CAGTGCAATTTATCTCTTCAAATGTAGCACCTGAAGTCAGCCCCATACGATATAAGTTGTTACTAGTGCT
TGGATTCTCACCAATAAAAAACGCCCGGCGGCAACCGAGCGTTCTGAACAAATCCAGATGGAGTTCTGAG
GTCATTACTGGATCTATCAACAGGAGTCCAAGCGAGCTCTCGAACCCCAGAGTCCCGCTCAGAAGAACTC
GTCAAGAAGGCGATAGAAGGCGATGCGCTGCGAATCGGGAGCGGCGATACCGTAAAGCACGAGGAAGCGG
TCAGCCCATTCGCCGCCAAGCTCTTCAGCAATATCACGGGTAGCCAACGCTATGTCCTGATAGCGGTCCG
CCACACCCAGCCGGCCACAGTCGATGAATCCAGAAAAGCGGCCATTTTCCACCATGATATTCGGCAAGCA
GGCATCGCCATGGGTCACGACGAGATCCTCGCCGTCGGGCATGCGCGCCTTGAGCCTGGCGAACAGTTCG
GCTGGCGCGAGCCCCTGATGCTCTTCGTCCAGATCATCCTGATCGACAAGACCGGCTTCCATCCGAGTAC
GTGCTCGCTCGATGCGATGTTTCGCTTGGTGGTCGAATGGGCAGGTAGCCGGATCAAGCGTATGCAGCCG
CCGCATTGCATCAGCCATGATGGATACTTTCTCGGCAGGAGCAAGGTGAGATGACAGGAGATCCTGCCCC
GGCACTTCGCCCAATAGCAGCCAGTCCCTTCCCGCTTCAGTGACAACGTCGAGCACAGCTGCGCAAGGAA
CGCCCGTCGTGGCCAGCCACGATAGCCGCGCTGCCTCGTCCTGCAGTTCATTCAGGGCACCGGACAGGTC
GGTCTTGACAAAAAGAACCGGGCGCCCCTGCGCTGACAGCCGGAACACGGCGGCATCAGAGCAGCCGATT
GTCTGTTGTGCCCAGTCATAGCCGAATAGCCTCTCCACCCAAGCGGCCGGAGAACCTGCGTGCAATCCAT
CTTGTTCAATCATGCGAAACGATCCTCATCCTGTCTCTTGATCAGATCATGATCCCCTGCGCCATCAGAT
CCTTGGCGGCAAGAAAGCCATCCAGTTTACTTTGCAGGGCTTCCCAACCTTACCAGAGGGCGCCCCAGCT
GGCAATTCCGACGTCGGTGCCTAATGAGTGAGCTAACTTACATTAATTGCGTTGCGCTCACTGCCCGCTT
TCCAGTCGGGAAACCTGTCGTGCCAGCTGCATTAATGAATCGGCCAACGCGCGGGGAGAGGCGGTTTGCG
TATTGGGCGCCAGGGTGGTTTTTCTTTTCACCAGTGAGACGGGCAACAGCTGATTGCCCTTCACCGCCTG
GCCCTGAGAGAGTTGCAGCAAGCGGTCCACGCTGGTTTGCCCCAGCAGGCGAAAATCCTGTTTGATGGTG
GTTAACGGCGGGATATAACATGAGCTGTCTTCGGTATCGTCGTATCCCACTACCGAGATGTCCGCACCAA
CGCGCAGCCCGGACTCGGTAATGGCGCGCATTGCGCCCAGCGCCATCTGATCGTTGGCAACCAGCATCGC
AGTGGGAACGATGCCCTCATTCAGCATTTGCATGGTTTGTTGAAAACCGGACATGGCACTCCAGTCGCCT
TCCCGTTCCGCTATCGGCTGAATTTGATTGCGAGTGAGATATTTATGCCAGCCAGCCAGACGCAGACGCG
CCGAGACAGAACTTAATGGGCCCGCTAACAGCGCGATTTGCTGGTGACCCAATGCGACCAGATGCTCCAC
GCCCAGTCGCGTACCGTCTTCATGGGAGAAAATAATACTGTTGATGGGTGTCTGGTCAGAGACATCAAGA
AATAACGCCGGAACATTAGTGCAGGCAGCTTCCACAGCAATGGCATCCTGGTCATCCAGCGGATAGTTAA
TGATCAGCCCACTGACGCGTTGCGCGAGAAGATTGTGCACCGCCGCTTTACAGGCTTCGACGCCGCTTCG
TTCTACCATCGACACCACCACGCTGGCACCCAGTTGATCGGCGCGAGATTTAATCGCCGCGACAATTTGC
GACGGCGCGTGCAGGGCCAGACTGGAGGTGGCAACGCCAATCAGCAACGACTGTTTGCCCGCCAGTTGTT
GTGCCACGCGGTTGGGAATGTAATTCAGCTCCGCCATCGCCGCTTCCACTTTTTCCCGCGTTTTCGCAGA
AACGTGGCTGGCCTGGTTCACCACGCGGGAAACGGTCTGATAAGAGACACCGGCATACTCTGCGACATCG
TATAACGTTACTGGTTTCACATTCACCACCCTGAATTGACTCTCTTCCGGGCGCTATCATGCCATACCGC
GAAAGGTTTTGCGCCATTCGATGGTGTCCGGGATCTCGACGCTCTCCCTTATGCGACTCCTGCATTAGGA
AGCAGCCCAGTAGTAGGTTGAGGCCGTTGAGCACCGCCGCCGCAAGGAATGGTGCATGCAAGGAGATGGC
GCCCAACAGTCCCCCGGCCACGGGGCCTGCCACCATACCCACGCCGAAACAAGCGCTCATGAGCCCGAAG
TGGCGAGCCCGATCTTCCCCATCGGTGATGTCGGCGATATAGGCGCCAGCAACCGCACCTGTGGCGCCGG
TGATGCCGGCCACGATGCGTCCGGCGTAGAGGATCGAGATCGTTTAGGCACCCCAGGCTTTACACTTTAT
GCTTCCGGCTCGTATAATGTGTGGAATTGTGAGCGGATAACAATTTCAGAATTCAAAAGATCTTTTAAGA
AGGAGATATACAT
