>Addgene plasmid #45421 | pBbA5k-EPL61 | addgene partial sequence | sequence record 65802 | pBbA5c-3 5'-CGTTTTATTTGATGCCTGG-3'
TGGTGATGGTGATGATGTTGTTTCTCGGGCAGGTGTTTATCGTCATCAACCTGCTGTACATGCGGCTTAC
GGCGCAACACTGACAGCACCCAGACAAAAAATATCGGCACCAGAATCACGCCCAGCAGTGTAGCGCTGAG
CATGCCGCCTATGACGCCGGTGCCGATCGCGCGCTGGCTCGCAGCGCCTGCGCCGGTCGCCAGCGTGAGG
GGCACGACGCCAAGGATGAAGGCCAGCGATGTCATGACAATCGGCCGCAAGCGCAGTCGCGCAGCCTGAA
GTGCCGCGTCACGCAGCGAATGGCCTTGATCCCACAGCTCCTTGGCGAATTCGACGATGAGAATCGCGTT
TTTTGCTGCCAGCCCGATGATGGTGATCAACCCGACCTTGAAATACACATCGTTAGGCATGCCGACCGCA
GTCACTGCCAGCACGGAGCCCAGCGCACCGACGGGTACGATCAGCATGACCACCAGCGGAATCGCCCAGC
TTTCATACAGCGCAACCAGCAGCAGGAACACCACCAGCAGCGCCAGGCCGAACAGGCTGGCTGCCTGGCC
GCTGGCGACTCTTTCCTGATAGGAGAGGCCGGTCCATTCATAGCCGATGCCTTGCGGCAGCTCGGAAACG
ATCCGTTCGATTTCCGCCATCGCTTCACCTGTACTCACACCCGGTGCTGCATCGCCGGAAATCCTGAACG
CGGGGTAGCCGTTGTAGCGGGCGATCTGCACCGGGCCTTGTTCCCATTGCGTCGAAACGAATGCGCCCAG
CGGCACCAGCGTGCCGCTGCTGTTGGGCACGTAGAGCTTGAGTACGCTTTCCGGAGTCATTCGCGAAC
